Addgene plasmid #80796: AbVec1.1-IGKC
Purpose: (Empty Backbone) Expression of immunoglobulin light chains in mammalian cells, human kappa constant region
Depositing lab: Hedda Wardemann. Depositing organization: Deutsches Krebsforschungszentrum (DKFZ). Publication: Efficient generation of monoclonal antibodies from single human B cells by single cell RT-PCR and expression vector cloning. Tiller T, Meffre E, Yurasov S, Tsuiji M, Nussenzweig MC, Wardemann H. J Immunol Methods. 2008 Jan 1;329(1-2):112-24. Epub 2007 Oct 31. 10.1016/j.jim.2007.09.017 PubMed 17996249.
Backbone
  Vector backbone: pUC19
  Backbone size (bp): 5020
  Vector type: Mammalian Expression
  Promoter: hCMV IE1 gene promoter
Growth in bacteria
  Bacterial resistance: Ampicillin, 100 μg/mL
  Growth temperature: 37°C
  Growth strain: DH5alpha
  Copy number: High Copy
Gene/Insert
  Cloning method: Restriction Enzyme
  Sequencing primers: 5′ GCTTCGTTAGAACGCGGCTAC
Terms and licenses: Academic/Nonprofit Terms; Industry Terms: Not Available to Industry
Depositor comments: Annotated sequence available from: www.ebi.ac.uk/ena accession number LT615369 Also used in Tiller et al., J Immunol Methods. 2009 Oct 31;350(1-2):183-93
How to cite: AbVec1.1-IGKC was a gift from Hedda Wardemann (Addgene plasmid # 80796 ; http://n2t.net/addgene:80796 ; RRID:Addgene_80796)
