[The description below was written by a language model from this plasmid's Addgene catalogue record and pLannotate feature annotations shown in this document.]
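Description:
AbVec1.1-IGKC is an empty mammalian expression backbone of 5,020 bp, built on pUC19, for producing immunoglobulin kappa light chains in mammalian cells. In E. coli it is maintained at high copy through the ColE1/pUC-type origin and selected with ampicillin via the β-lactamase gene and its native promoter. The backbone also carries an M13 phage origin, along with remnants of earlier cloning vectors (lac promoter/operator and CAP site, and fragments of lacZα, lacI, rop and bom) that play no evident role in its intended use.

The expression cassette is driven by the human cytomegalovirus immediate-early enhancer and promoter, followed by a fragment of CMV intron A and an SP6 promoter. Downstream lies a fragment annotated as a mouse immunoglobulin heavy-chain signal sequence, then a short unannotated gap, the human kappa constant region (IGKC) coding sequence, and an SV40 polyadenylation signal. The arrangement implies that a kappa variable region is inserted by restriction cloning between the leader and the constant region, yielding a complete secreted light chain with a human constant domain; the record does not name the cloning sites. An SV40 enhancer/early promoter sits after the poly(A) signal, but no mammalian selection marker is annotated behind it, only a lacZα fragment.

According to the associated publication title, the vector belongs to a system for generating recombinant monoclonal antibodies from single human B cells by single-cell RT-PCR and expression vector cloning. Assembling full antibodies would presumably require a matching heavy-chain construct, which this record does not describe.
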