Features (pLannotate 1.2.2; 20 found; start..end, strand, type, name):
     92..113     +  protein_bind   CAP binding site: CAP binding activates transcription in the presence of cAMP. E. coli catabolite activator protein
    128..158     +  promoter       lac promoter: promoter for the E. coli lac operon
    166..182     +  protein_bind   lac operator: The lac repressor binds to the lac operator to inhibit transcription in E. coli. This inhibition can be relieved by adding lactose or isopropyl-β-D-thiogalactopyranoside (IPTG). lac repressor encoded by lacI
    235..614     +  enhancer       CMV enhancer: human cytomegalovirus immediate early enhancer
    615..818     +  promoter       CMV promoter: human cytomegalovirus (CMV) immediate early promoter
    954..997     +  intron         CMV intron (fragment): modified intron A from human cytomegalovirus
   1049..1067    +  promoter       SP6 promoter: promoter for bacteriophage SP6 RNA polymerase
   1071..1108    +  CDS            IgH signal sequence (fragment): signal sequence from the mouse immunoglobulin heavy chain variable region
   1210..1530    +  CDS            IGKC: IGKC_HUMAN - Experimental evidence at protein level: Swiss-Prot protein existence level 1. Constant region of immunoglobulin light chains. Immunoglobulins, also known as antibodies, are membrane-bound or secreted glycoproteins produced by B lymphocytes. In the recognition phase of humoral immunity, the membrane-bound immunoglobulins serve as receptors which, upon binding of a specific antigen, trigger the clonal expansion and differentiation of B lymphocytes into immunoglobulins- secreting plasma cells. Secreted immunoglobulins mediate the effector phase of humoral immunity, which results in t
   1554..1688    +  polyA_signal   SV40 poly(A) signal: SV40 polyadenylation signal
   1785..2114    +  promoter       SV40 promoter: SV40 enhancer and early promoter
   2133..2287    +  CDS            lacZα (fragment): LacZα fragment of β-galactosidase; lacZ fragment
   2293..2344    -  misc_feature   bom (fragment): basis of mobility region from pBR322
   2363..2743    +  rep_origin     M13 ori (sequence partly withheld): M13 bacteriophage origin of replication; arrow indicates direction of (+) strand synthesis
   2819..2868    -  misc_feature   bom (fragment): basis of mobility region from pBR322
   2970..3005    -  CDS            rop (fragment): Rop protein, which maintains plasmids at low copy number; rop
   3100..3204    +  promoter       AmpR promoter: bla
   3205..4065    +  CDS            AmpR: β-lactamase; bla; confers resistance to ampicillin, carbenicillin, and related antibiotics
   4236..4824    +  rep_origin     ori: high-copy-number ColE1/pMB1/pBR322/pUC origin of replication
   5007..79      +  CDS            lacI (fragment) (across the origin): lac repressor; lacI; The lac repressor binds to the lac operator to inhibit transcription in E. coli. This inhibition can be relieved by adding lactose or isopropyl-β-D-thiogalactopyranoside (IPTG).
>Addgene plasmid #80796 | AbVec1.1-IGKC | addgene full sequence | sequence record 181657 | Addgene NGS Result
AACCGCCTCTCCCCGCGCGTTGGCCGATTCATTAATCCAACTGGCACGACAGGTTTCCCGACTGGAAAGC
GGGCAGTGAGCGCAACGCAATTAATGTGAGTTAGCTCACTCATTAGGCACCCCAGGCTTTACACTTTATG
CTTCCGGCTCGTATGTTGTGTGGAATTGTGAGCGGATAACAATTTCACACAGGAAACAGCTATGACATGA
TTACGAATTAATTCGAGCTCGCCCGACATTGATTATTGACTAGTTATTAATAGTAATCAATTACGGGGTC
ATTAGTTCATAGCCCATATATGGAGTTCCGCGTTACATAACTTACGGTAAATGGCCCGCCTGGCTGACCG
CCCAACGACCCCCGCCCATTGACGTCAATAATGACGTATGTTCCCATAGTAACGCCAATAGGGACTTTCC
ATTGACGTCAATGGGTGGAGTATTTACGGTAAACTGCCCACTTGGCAGTACATCAAGTGTATCATATGCC
AAGTACGCCCCCTATTGACGTCAATGACGGTAAATGGCCCGCCTGGCATTATGCCCAGTACATGACCTTA
TGGGACTTTCCTACTTGGCAGTACATCTACGTATTAGTCATCGCTATTACCATGGTGATGCGGTTTTGGC
AGTACATCAATGGGCGTGGATAGCGGTTTGACTCACGGGGATTTCCAAGTCTCCACCCCATTGACGTCAA
TGGGAGTTTGTTTTGGCACCAAAATCAACGGGACTTTCCAAAATGTCGTAACAACTCCGCCCCATTGACG
CAAATGGGCGGTAGGCGTGTACGGTGGGAGGTCTATATAAGCAGAGCTCGTTTAGTGAACCGTCAGATCG
CCTGGAGACGCCATCCACGCTGTTTTGACCTCCATAGAAGACACCGGGACCGATCCAGCCTCCGCGGCCG
GGAACGGTGCATTGGAACGCGGATTCCCCGTGCCAAGAGTGACGTAAGTACCGCCTATAGAGTCTATAGG
CCCACCCCCTTGGCTTCGTTAGAACGCGGCTACAATTAATACATAACCTTATGTATCATACACATACGAT
TTAGGTGACACTATAGAATAACATCCACTTTGCCTTTCTCTCCACAGGTGTCCACTCCCAGGTCCAACTG
CACCTCGGTTCTATCGATTGAATTCCACCATGGGATGGTCATGTATCATCCTTTTTCTAGTAGCAACTGC
AACCGGTTGACTAACTAGCCGTACGGTGGCTGCACCATCTGTCTTCATCTTCCCGCCATCTGATGAGCAG
TTGAAATCTGGAACTGCCTCTGTTGTGTGCCTGCTGAATAACTTCTATCCCAGAGAGGCCAAAGTACAGT
GGAAGGTGGATAACGCCCTCCAATCGGGTAACTCCCAGGAGAGTGTCACAGAGCAGGACAGCAAGGACAG
CACCTACAGCCTCAGCAGCACCCTGACGCTGAGCAAAGCAGACTACGAGAAACACAAAGTCTACGCCTGC
GAAGTCACCCATCAGGGCCTGAGCTCGCCCGTCACAAAGAGCTTCAACAGGGGAGAGTGTTAGAAGCTTG
GCCGCCATGGCCCAACTTGTTTATTGCAGCTTATAATGGTTACAAATAAAGCAATAGCATCACAAATTTC
ACAAATAAAGCATTTTTTTCACTGCATTCTAGTTGTGGTTTGTCCAAACTCATCAATGTATCTTATCATG
TCTGGATCGGGAATTAATTCGGCGCAGCACCATGGCCTGAAATAACCTCTGAAAGAGGAACTTGGTTAGG
TACCTTCTGAGGCGGAAAGAACCATCTGTGGAATGTGTGTCAGTTAGGGTGTGGAAAGTCCCCAGGCTCC
CCAGCAGGCAGAAGTATGCAAAGCATGCATCTCAATTAGTCAGCAACCAGGTGTGGAAAGTCCCCAGGCT
CCCCAGCAGGCAGAAGTATGCAAAGCATGCATCTCAATTAGTCAGCAACCATAGTCCCGCCCCTAACTCC
GCCCATCCCGCCCCTAACTCCGCCCAGTTCCGCCCATTCTCCGCCCCATGGCTGACTAATTTTTTTTATT
TATGCAGAGGCCGAGGCCGCCTCGGCCTCTGAGCTATTCCAGAAGTAGTGAGGAGGCTTTTTTGGAGGCC
TAGGCTTTTGCAAAAAGCTGTTAACAGCTTGGCACTGGCCGTCGTTTTACAACGTCGTGACTGGGAAAAC
CCTGGCGTTACCCAACTTAATCGCCTTGCAGCACATCCCCCTTTCGCCAGTTGGCGTAATAGCGAAGAGG
CCCGCACCGATCGCCCTTCCCAACAGTTGCGCAGCCTGAATGGCGAATGGCGCCTGATGCGGTATTTTCT
CCTTACGCATCTGTGCGGTATTTCACACCGCATA
[142 nt withheld, positions 2345-2486]
C
[141 nt withheld, positions 2488-2628]
CCTTTGACGTTGGAGTCCACGTTCTTT
[37 nt withheld, positions 2656-2692]
ACCCTATCTCGGGCTATTCTTTTGATTTATAAGGGATTTTGCCGATTTCGGCCTATTGGTTAAAAAATGA
GCTGATTTAACAAAAATTTAACGCGAATTTTAACAAAATATTAACGTTTACAATTTTATGGTGCACTCTC
AGTACAATCTGCTCTGATGCCGCATAGTTAAGCCAGCCCCGACACCCGCCAACACCCGCTGACGCGCCCT
GACGGGCTTGTCTGCTCCCGGCATCCGCTTACAGACAAGCTGTGACCGTCTCCGGGAGCTGCATGTGTCA
GAGGTTTTCACCGTCATCACCGAAACGCGCGAGACGAAAGGGCCTCGTGATACGCCTATTTTTATAGGTT
AATGTCATGATAATAATGGTTTCTTAGACGTCAGGTGGCACTTTTCGGGGAAATGTGCGCGGAACCCCTA
TTTGTTTATTTTTCTAAATACATTCAAATATGTATCCGCTCATGAGACAATAACCCTGATAAATGCTTCA
ATAATATTGAAAAAGGAAGAGTATGAGTATTCAACATTTCCGTGTCGCCCTTATTCCCTTTTTTGCGGCA
TTTTGCCTTCCTGTTTTTGCTCACCCAGAAACGCTGGTGAAAGTAAAAGATGCTGAAGATCAGTTGGGTG
CACGAGTGGGTTACATCGAACTGGATCTCAACAGCGGTAAGATCCTTGAGAGTTTTCGCCCCGAAGAACG
TTTTCCAATGATGAGCACTTTTAAAGTTCTGCTATGTGGCGCGGTATTATCCCGTATTGACGCCGGGCAA
GAGCAACTCGGTCGCCGCATACACTATTCTCAGAATGACTTGGTTGAGTACTCACCAGTCACAGAAAAGC
ATCTTACGGATGGCATGACAGTAAGAGAATTATGCAGTGCTGCCATAACCATGAGTGATAACACTGCGGC
CAACTTACTTCTGACAACGATCGGAGGACCGAAGGAGCTAACCGCTTTTTTGCACAACATGGGGGATCAT
GTAACTCGCCTTGATCGTTGGGAACCGGAGCTGAATGAAGCCATACCAAACGACGAGCGTGACACCACGA
TGCCTGTAGCAATGGCAACAACGTTGCGCAAACTATTAACTGGCGAACTACTTACTCTAGCTTCCCGGCA
ACAATTAATAGACTGGATGGAGGCGGATAAAGTTGCAGGACCACTTCTGCGCTCGGCCCTTCCGGCTGGC
TGGTTTATTGCTGATAAATCTGGAGCCGGTGAGCGTGGGTCTCGCGGTATCATTGCAGCACTGGGGCCAG
ATGGTAAGCCCTCCCGTATCGTAGTTATCTACACGACGGGGAGTCAGGCAACTATGGATGAACGAAATAG
ACAGATCGCTGAGATAGGTGCCTCACTGATTAAGCATTGGTAACTGTCAGACCAAGTTTACTCATATATA
CTTTAGATTGATTTAAAACTTCATTTTTAATTTAAAAGGATCTAGGTGAAGATCCTTTTTGATAATCTCA
TGACCAAAATCCCTTAACGTGAGTTTTCGTTCCACTGAGCGTCAGACCCCGTAGAAAAGATCAAAGGATC
TTCTTGAGATCCTTTTTTTCTGCGCGTAATCTGCTGCTTGCAAACAAAAAAACCACCGCTACCAGCGGTG
GTTTGTTTGCCGGATCAAGAGCTACCAACTCTTTTTCCGAAGGTAACTGGCTTCAGCAGAGCGCAGATAC
CAAATACTGTTCTTCTAGTGTAGCCGTAGTTAGGCCACCACTTCAAGAACTCTGTAGCACCGCCTACATA
CCTCGCTCTGCTAATCCTGTTACCAGTGGCTGCTGCCAGTGGCGATAAGTCGTGTCTTACCGGGTTGGAC
TCAAGACGATAGTTACCGGATAAGGCGCAGCGGTCGGGCTGAACGGGGGGTTCGTGCACACAGCCCAGCT
TGGAGCGAACGACCTACACCGAACTGAGATACCTACAGCGTGAGCTATGAGAAAGCGCCACGCTTCCCGA
AGGGAGAAAGGCGGACAGGTATCCGGTAAGCGGCAGGGTCGGAACAGGAGAGCGCACGAGGGAGCTTCCA
GGGGGAAACGCCTGGTATCTTTATAGTCCTGTCGGGTTTCGCCACCTCTGACTTGAGCGTCGATTTTTGT
GATGCTCGTCAGGGGGGCGGAGCCTATGGAAAAACGCCAGCAACGCGGCCTTTTTACGGTTCCTGGCCTT
TTGCTGGCCTTTTGCTCACATGTTCTTTCCTGCGTTATCCCCTGATTCTGTGGATAACCGTATTACCGCC
TTTGAGTGAGCTGATACCGCTCGCCGCAGCCGAACGACCGAGCGCAGCGAGTCAGTGAGCGAGGAAGCGG
AAGAGCGCCCAATACGCA
